>Addgene plasmid #75978 | RPS6KC1 gRNA (BRDN0001147352) | addgene full sequence | sequence record 184944 | Addgene Assembled Sequence
CCCGGGTGCAAAGATGGATAAAGTTTTAAACAGAGAGGAATCTTTGCAGCTAATGGACCTTCTAGGTCTT
GAAAGGAGTGGGAATTGGCTCCGGTGCCCGTCAGTGGGCAGAGCGCACATCGCCCACAGTCCCCGAGAAG
TTGGGGGGAGGGGTCGGCAATTGATCCGGTGCCTAGAGAAGGTGGCGCGGGGTAAACTGGGAAAGTGATG
TCGTGTACTGGCTCCGCCTTTTTCCCGAGGGTGGGGGAGAACCGTATATAAGTGCAGTAGTCGCCGTGAA
CGTTCTTTTTCGCAACGGGTTTGCCGCCAGAACACAGGTAAGTGCCGTGTGTGGTTCCCGCGGGCCTGGC
CTCTTTACGGGTTATGGCCCTTGCGTGCCTTGAATTACTTCCACCTGGCTGCAGTACGTGATTCTTGATC
CCGAGCTTCGGGTTGGAAGTGGGTGGGAGAGTTCGAGGCCTTGCGCTTAAGGAGCCCCTTCGCCTCGTGC
TTGAGTTGAGGCCTGGCCTGGGCGCTGGGGCCGCCGCGTGCGAATCTGGTGGCACCTTCGCGCCTGTCTC
GCTGCTTTCGATAAGTCTCTAGCCATTTAAAATTTTTGATGACCTGCTGCGACGCTTTTTTTCTGGCAAG
ATAGTCTTGTAAATGCGGGCCAAGATCTGCACACTGGTATTTCGGTTTTTGGGGCCGCGGGCGGCGACGG
GGCCCGTGCGTCCCAGCGCACATGTTCGGCGAGGCGGGGCCTGCGAGCGCGGCCACCGAGAATCGGACGG
GGGTAGTCTCAAGCTGGCCGGCCTGCTCTGGTGCCTGGCCTCGCGCCGCCGTGTATCGCCCCGCCCTGGG
CGGCAAGGCTGGCCCGGTCGGCACCAGTTGCGTGAGCGGAAAGATGGCCGCTTCCCGGCCCTGCTGCAGG
GAGCTCAAAATGGAGGACGCGGCGCTCGGGAGAGCGGGCGGGTGAGTCACCCACACAAAGGAAAAGGGCC
TTTCCGTCCTCAGCCGTCGCTTCATGTGACTCCACGGAGTACCGGGCGCCGTCCAGGCACCTCGATTAGT
TCTCGAGCTTTTGGAGTACGTCGTCTTTAGGTTGGGGGGAGGGGTTTTATGCGATGGAGTTTCCCCACAC
TGAGTGGGTGGAGACTGAAGTTAGGCCAGCTTGGCACTTGATGTAATTCTCCTTGGAATTTGCCCTTTTT
GAGTTTGGATCTTGGTTCATTCTCAAGCCTCAGACAGTGGTTCAAAGTTTTTTTCTTCCATTTCAGGTGT
CGTGACGTACGGCCACCATGACCGAGTACAAGCCCACGGTGCGCCTCGCCACCCGCGACGACGTCCCCAG
GGCCGTACGCACCCTCGCCGCCGCGTTCGCCGACTACCCCGCCACGCGCCACACCGTCGATCCGGACCGC
CACATCGAGCGGGTCACCGAGCTGCAAGAACTCTTCCTCACGCGCGTCGGGCTCGACATCGGCAAGGTGT
GGGTCGCGGACGACGGCGCCGCCGTGGCGGTCTGGACCACGCCGGAGAGCGTCGAAGCGGGGGCGGTGTT
CGCCGAGATCGGCCCGCGCATGGCCGAGTTGAGCGGTTCCCGGCTGGCCGCGCAGCAACAGATGGAAGGC
CTCCTGGCGCCGCACCGGCCCAAGGAGCCCGCGTGGTTCCTGGCCACCGTCGGAGTCTCGCCCGACCACC
AGGGCAAGGGTCTGGGCAGCGCCGTCGTGCTCCCCGGAGTGGAGGCGGCCGAGCGCGCCGGGGTGCCCGC
CTTCCTGGAGACCTCCGCGCCCCGCAACCTCCCCTTCTACGAGCGGCTCGGCTTCACCGTCACCGCCGAC
GTCGAGGTGCCCGAAGGACCGCGCACCTGGTGCATGACCCGCAAGCCCGGTGCCTGAACGCGTTAAGTCG
ACAATCAACCTCTGGATTACAAAATTTGTGAAAGATTGACTGGTATTCTTAACTATGTTGCTCCTTTTAC
GCTATGTGGATACGCTGCTTTAATGCCTTTGTATCATGCTATTGCTTCCCGTATGGCTTTCATTTTCTCC
TCCTTGTATAAATCCTGGTTGCTGTCTCTTTATGAGGAGTTGTGGCCCGTTGTCAGGCAACGTGGCGTGG
TGTGCACTGTGTTTGCTGACGCAACCCCCACTGGTTGGGGCATTGCCACCACCTGTCAGCTCCTTTCCGG
GACTTTCGCTTTCCCCCTCCCTATTGCCACGGCGGAACTCATCGCCGCCTGCCTTGCCCGCTGCTGGACA
GGGGCTCGGCTGTTGGGCACTGACAATTCCGTGGTGTTGTCGGGGAAATCATCGTCCTTTCCTTGGCTGC
TCGCCTGTGTTGCCACCTGGATTCTGCGCGGGACGTCCTTCTGCTACGTCCCTTCGGCCCTCAATCCAGC
GGACCTTCCTTCCCGCGGCCTGCTGCCGGCTCTGCGGCCTCTTCCGCGTCTTCGCCTTCGCCCTCAGACG
AGTCGGATCTCCCTTTGGGCCGCCTCCCCGCGTCGACTTTAAGACCAATGACTTACAAGGCAGCTGTAGA
TCTTAGCCACTTTTTAAAAGAAAAGGGGGGACTGGAAGGGCTAATTCACTCCCAACGAAGACAAGATCTG
CTTTTTGCTTGTACTGGGTCTCTCTGGTTAGACCAGATCTGAGCCTGGGAGCTCTCTGGCTAACTAGGGA
ACCCACTGCTTAAGCCTCAATAAAGCTTGCCTTGAGTGCTTCAAGTAGTGTGTGCCCGTCTGTTGTGTGA
CTCTGGTAACTAGAGATCCCTCAGACCCTTTTAGTCAGTGTGGAAAATCTCTAGCAGTACGTATAGTAGT
TCATGTCATCTTATTATTCAGTATTTATAACTTGCAAAGAAATGAATATCAGAGAGTGAGAGGAACTTGT
TTATTGCAGCTTATAATGGTTACAAATAAAGCAATAGCATCACAAATTTCACAAATAAAGCATTTTTTTC
ACTGCATTCTAGTTGTGGTTTGTCCAAACTCATCAATGTATCTTATCATGTCTGGCTCTAGCTATCCCGC
CCCTAACTCCGCCCATCCCGCCCCTAACTCCGCCCAGTTCCGCCCATTCTCCGCCCCATGGCTGACTAAT
TTTTTTTATTTATGCAGAGGCCGAGGCCGCCTCGGCCTCTGAGCTATTCCAGAAGTAGTGAGGAGGCTTT
TTTGGAGGCCTAGGGACGTACCCAATTCGCCCTATAGTGAGTCGTATTACGCGCGCTCACTGGCCGTCGT
TTTACAACGTCGTGACTGGGAAAACCCTGGCGTTACCCAACTTAATCGCCTTGCAGCACATCCCCCTTTC
GCCAGCTGGCGTAATAGCGAAGAGGCCCGCACCGATCGCCCTTCCCAACAGTTGCGCAGCCTGAATGGCG
AATGGG
[124 nt withheld, positions 3367-3490]
C
[91 nt withheld, positions 3492-3582]
A
[49 nt withheld, positions 3584-3632]
CCTTTGACGTTGGAGTCCACGTTCTTT
[37 nt withheld, positions 3660-3696]
ACCCTATCTCGGTCTATTCTTTTGATTTATAAGGGATTTTGCCGATTTCGGCCTATTGGTTAAAAAATGA
GCTGATTTAACAAAAATTTAACGCGAATTTTAACAAAATATTAACGCTTACAATTTAGGTGGCACTTTTC
GGGGAAATGTGCGCGGAACCCCTATTTGTTTATTTTTCTAAATACATTCAAATATGTATCCGCTCATGAG
ACAATAACCCTGATAAATGCTTCAATAATATTGAAAAAGGAAGAGTATGAGTATTCAACATTTCCGTGTC
GCCCTTATTCCCTTTTTTGCGGCATTTTGCCTTCCTGTTTTTGCTCACCCAGAAACGCTGGTGAAAGTAA
AAGATGCTGAAGATCAGTTGGGTGCACGAGTGGGTTACATCGAACTGGATCTCAACAGCGGTAAGATCCT
TGAGAGTTTTCGCCCCGAAGAACGTTTTCCAATGATGAGCACTTTTAAAGTTCTGCTATGTGGCGCGGTA
TTATCCCGTATTGACGCCGGGCAAGAGCAACTCGGTCGCCGCATACACTATTCTCAGAATGACTTGGTTG
AGTACTCACCAGTCACAGAAAAGCATCTTACGGATGGCATGACAGTAAGAGAATTATGCAGTGCTGCCAT
AACCATGAGTGATAACACTGCGGCCAACTTACTTCTGACAACGATCGGAGGACCGAAGGAGCTAACCGCT
TTTTTGCACAACATGGGGGATCATGTAACTCGCCTTGATCGTTGGGAACCGGAGCTGAATGAAGCCATAC
CAAACGACGAGCGTGACACCACGATGCCTGTAGCAATGGCAACAACGTTGCGCAAACTATTAACTGGCGA
ACTACTTACTCTAGCTTCCCGGCAACAATTAATAGACTGGATGGAGGCGGATAAAGTTGCAGGACCACTT
CTGCGCTCGGCCCTTCCGGCTGGCTGGTTTATTGCTGATAAATCTGGAGCCGGTGAGCGTGGGTCTCGCG
GTATCATTGCAGCACTGGGGCCAGATGGTAAGCCCTCCCGTATCGTAGTTATCTACACGACGGGGAGTCA
GGCAACTATGGATGAACGAAATAGACAGATCGCTGAGATAGGTGCCTCACTGATTAAGCATTGGTAACTG
TCAGACCAAGTTTACTCATATATACTTTAGATTGATTTAAAACTTCATTTTTAATTTAAAAGGATCTAGG
TGAAGATCCTTTTTGATAATCTCATGACCAAAATCCCTTAACGTGAGTTTTCGTTCCACTGAGCGTCAGA
CCCCGTAGAAAAGATCAAAGGATCTTCTTGAGATCCTTTTTTTCTGCGCGTAATCTGCTGCTTGCAAACA
AAAAAACCACCGCTACCAGCGGTGGTTTGTTTGCCGGATCAAGAGCTACCAACTCTTTTTCCGAAGGTAA
CTGGCTTCAGCAGAGCGCAGATACCAAATACTGTTCTTCTAGTGTAGCCGTAGTTAGGCCACCACTTCAA
GAACTCTGTAGCACCGCCTACATACCTCGCTCTGCTAATCCTGTTACCAGTGGCTGCTGCCAGTGGCGAT
AAGTCGTGTCTTACCGGGTTGGACTCAAGACGATAGTTACCGGATAAGGCGCAGCGGTCGGGCTGAACGG
GGGGTTCGTGCACACAGCCCAGCTTGGAGCGAACGACCTACACCGAACTGAGATACCTACAGCGTGAGCT
ATGAGAAAGCGCCACGCTTCCCGAAGGGAGAAAGGCGGACAGGTATCCGGTAAGCGGCAGGGTCGGAACA
GGAGAGCGCACGAGGGAGCTTCCAGGGGGAAACGCCTGGTATCTTTATAGTCCTGTCGGGTTTCGCCACC
TCTGACTTGAGCGTCGATTTTTGTGATGCTCGTCAGGGGGGCGGAGCCTATGGAAAAACGCCAGCAACGC
GGCCTTTTTACGGTTCCTGGCCTTTTGCTGGCCTTTTGCTCACATGTTCTTTCCTGCGTTATCCCCTGAT
TCTGTGGATAACCGTATTACCGCCTTTGAGTGAGCTGATACCGCTCGCCGCAGCCGAACGACCGAGCGCA
GCGAGTCAGTGAGCGAGGAAGCGGAAGAGCGCCCAATACGCAAACCGCCTCTCCCCGCGCGTTGGCCGAT
TCATTAATGCAGCTGGCACGACAGGTTTCCCGACTGGAAAGCGGGCAGTGAGCGCAACGCAATTAATGTG
AGTTAGCTCACTCATTAGGCACCCCAGGCTTTACACTTTATGCTTCCGGCTCGTATGTTGTGTGGAATTG
TGAGCGGATAACAATTTCACACAGGAAACAGCTATGACCATGATTACGCCAAGCGCGCAATTAACCCTCA
CTAAAGGGAACAAAAGCTGGAGCTGCAAGCTTAATGTAGTCTTATGCAATACTCTTGTAGTCTTGCAACA
TGGTAACGATGAGTTAGCAACATGCCTTACAAGGAGAGAAAAAGCACCGTGCATGCCGATTGGTGGAAGT
AAGGTGGTACGATCGTGCCTTATTAGGAAGGCAACAGACGGGTCTGACATGGATTGGACGAACCACTGAA
TTGCCGCATTGCAGAGATATTGTATTTAAGTGCCTAGCTCGATACATAAACGGGTCTCTCTGGTTAGACC
AGATCTGAGCCTGGGAGCTCTCTGGCTAACTAGGGAACCCACTGCTTAAGCCTCAATAAAGCTTGCCTTG
AGTGCTTCAAGTAGTGTGTGCCCGTCTGTTGTGTGACTCTGGTAACTAGAGATCCCTCAGACCCTTTTAG
TCAGTGTGGAAAATCTCTAGCAGTGGCGCCCGAACAGGGACTTGAAAGCGAAAGGGAAACCAGAGGAGCT
CTCTCGACGCAGGACTCGGCTTGCTGAAGCGCGCACGGCAAGAGGCGAGGGGCGGCGACTGGTGAGTACG
CCAAAAATTTTGACTAGCGGAGGCTAGAAGGAGAGAGATGGGTGCGAGAGCGTCAGTATTAAGCGGGGGA
GAATTAGATCGCGATGGGAAAAAATTCGGTTAAGGCCAGGGGGAAAGAAAAAATATAAATTAAAACATAT
AGTATGGGCAAGCAGGGAGCTAGAACGATTCGCAGTTAATCCTGGCCTGTTAGAAACATCAGAAGGCTGT
AGACAAATACTGGGACAGCTACAACCATCCCTTCAGACAGGATCAGAAGAACTTAGATCATTATATAATA
CAGTAGCAACCCTCTATTGTGTGCATCAAAGGATAGAGATAAAAGACACCAAGGAAGCTTTAGACAAGAT
AGAGGAAGAGCAAAACAAAAGTAAGACCACCGCACAGCAAGCGGCCGCTGATCTTCAGACCTGGAGGAGG
AGATATGAGGGACAATTGGAGAAGTGAATTATATAAATATAAAGTAGTAAAAATTGAACCATTAGGAGTA
GCACCCACCAAGGCAAAGAGAAGAGTGGTGCAGAGAGAAAAAAGAGCAGTGGGAATAGGAGCTTTGTTCC
TTGGGTTCTTGGGAGCAGCAGGAAGCACTATGGGCGCAGCGTCAATGACGCTGACGGTACAGGCCAGACA
ATTATTGTCTGGTATAGTGCAGCAGCAGAACAATTTGCTGAGGGCTATTGAGGCGCAACAGCATCTGTTG
CAACTCACAGTCTGGGGCATCAAGCAGCTCCAGGCAAGAATCCTGGCTGTGGAAAGATACCTAAAGGATC
AACAGCTCCTGGGGATTTGGGGTTGCTCTGGAAAACTCATTTGCACCACTGCTGTGCCTTGGAATGCTAG
TTGGAGTAATAAATCTCTGGAACAGATTTGGAATCACACGACCTGGATGGAGTGGGACAGAGAAATTAAC
AATTACACAAGCTTAATACACTCCTTAATTGAAGAATCGCAAAACCAGCAAGAAAAGAATGAACAAGAAT
TATTGGAATTAGATAAATGGGCAAGTTTGTGGAATTGGTTTAACATAACAAATTGGCTGTGGTATATAAA
ATTATTCATAATGATAGTAGGAGGCTTGGTAGGTTTAAGAATAGTTTTTGCTGTACTTTCTATAGTGAAT
AGAGTTAGGCAGGGATATTCACCATTATCGTTTCAGACCCACCTCCCAACCCCGAGGGGACCCAGAGAGG
GCCTATTTCCCATGATTCCTTCATATTTGCATATACGATACAAGGCTGTTAGAGAGATAATTAGAATTAA
TTTGACTGTAAACACAAAGATATTAGTACAAAATACGTGACGTAGAAAGTAATAATTTCTTGGGTAGTTT
GCAGTTTTAAAATTATGTTTTAAAATGGACTATCATATGCTTACCGTAACTTGAAAGTATTTCGATTTCT
TGGCTTTATATATCTTGTGGAAAGGACGAAACACCGGCCAAGATAGCTCTCCAAAGGTTTTAGAGCTAGA
AATAGCAAGTTAAAATAAGGCTAGTCCGTTATCAACTTGAAAAAGTGGCACCGAGTCGGTGCTTTTTTAA
GCTTGGCGTAACTAGATCTTGAGACAAATGGCAGTATTCATCCACAATTTTAAAAGAAAAGGGGGGATTG
GGGGGTACAGTGCAGGGGAAAGAATAGTAGACATAATAGCAACAGACATACAAACTAAAGAATTACAAAA
ACAAATTACAAAAATTCAAAATTTTCGGGTTTATTACAGGGACAGCAGAGATCCACTTTGGCGCCGGCTC
GAGGGGG
Features (pLannotate 1.2.2; 29 found; start..end, strand, type, name):
     14..80      +  CDS            small t antigen (fragment): SV40 (simian virus 40) small t antigen
    106..317     +  promoter       EF-1α core promoter: core promoter for human elongation factor EF-1α
    318..1256    +  intron         EF-1α intron A: intron upstream of the start codon of human EF-1α
   1278..1877    +  CDS            PuroR (fragment): puromycin N-acetyltransferase; pac from Streptomyces; confers resistance to puromycin
   1893..2481    +  misc_feature   WPRE: woodchuck hepatitis virus posttranscriptional regulatory element
   2532..2551    +  misc_feature   cPPT/CTS (fragment): central polypurine tract and central termination sequence of HIV-1
   2553..2786    +  LTR            3' LTR (ΔU3): self-inactivating 3' long terminal repeat (LTR) from HIV-1
   2864..2985    +  polyA_signal   SV40 poly(A) signal: SV40 polyadenylation signal
   3025..3160    +  rep_origin     SV40 ori: SV40 origin of replication
   3181..3199    -  promoter       T7 promoter: promoter for bacteriophage T7 RNA polymerase
   3207..3362    +  CDS            lacZα (fragment): LacZα fragment of β-galactosidase; lacZ fragment
   3367..3795    +  rep_origin     f1 ori (sequence partly withheld): f1 bacteriophage origin of replication; arrow indicates direction of (+) strand synthesis
   3848..3952    +  promoter       AmpR promoter: bla
   3953..4813    +  CDS            AmpR: β-lactamase; bla; confers resistance to ampicillin, carbenicillin, and related antibiotics
   4984..5572    +  rep_origin     ori: high-copy-number ColE1/pMB1/pBR322/pUC origin of replication
   5755..5847    +  CDS            lacI (fragment): lac repressor; lacI; The lac repressor binds to the lac operator to inhibit transcription in E. coli. This inhibition can be relieved by adding lactose or isopropyl-β-D-thiogalactopyranoside (IPTG).
   5860..5881    +  protein_bind   CAP binding site: CAP binding activates transcription in the presence of cAMP. E. coli catabolite activator protein
   5896..5926    +  promoter       lac promoter: promoter for the E. coli lac operon
   5934..5950    +  protein_bind   lac operator: The lac repressor binds to the lac operator to inhibit transcription in E. coli. This inhibition can be relieved by adding lactose or isopropyl-β-D-thiogalactopyranoside (IPTG). lac repressor encoded by lacI
   5995..6013    +  promoter       T3 promoter: promoter for bacteriophage T3 RNA polymerase
   6041..6267    +  promoter       RSV promoter: Rous sarcoma virus enhancer/promoter
   6268..6448    +  LTR            5' LTR (truncated): truncated 5' long terminal repeat (LTR) from HIV-1
   6495..6620    +  misc_feature   HIV-1 Ψ: packaging signal of human immunodeficiency virus type 1
   6604..6967    +  CDS            HIV-1 gag (fragment): gag protein from human immunodeficiency virus 1; gag
   7113..7346    +  misc_feature   RRE: The Rev response element (RRE) of HIV-1 allows for Rev-dependent mRNA export from the nucleus to the cytoplasm.
   7723..7749    +  CDS            Rev (fragment): human immunodeficiency virus 1 (HIV-1) Rev protein; rev; enhances nuclear export of unspliced and incompletely spliced viral mRNAs
   7753..7993    +  promoter       U6 promoter: RNA polymerase III promoter for human U6 snRNA
   8023..8098    +  misc_RNA       gRNA scaffold: guide RNA scaffold for the Streptococcus pyogenes CRISPR/Cas9 system
   8154..8271    +  misc_feature   cPPT/CTS: central polypurine tract and central termination sequence of HIV-1
