[The description below was written by a language model from this plasmid's Addgene catalogue record and pLannotate feature annotations shown in this document.]
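Description:
RPS6KC1 gRNA (BRDN0001147352) is a third-generation lentiviral CRISPR guide plasmid built on the lentiGuide-Puro backbone and carrying a single guide RNA directed against human RPS6KC1, a kinase-family gene also known as RPK118 or RSKL1. The guide was designed to match several RefSeq transcript variants of the gene and belongs to a human kinome gRNA collection. In bacteria the 8.3 kb plasmid is maintained through a high-copy ColE1/pUC-type origin and selected with ampicillin via the β-lactamase gene. An f1 origin, an SV40 origin and remnants of lac and T7/T3 cloning-vector sequence are also annotated in the backbone.

The lentiviral transfer cassette begins with an RSV promoter fused to a truncated HIV-1 5' LTR, which makes genomic RNA production Tat-independent. This is followed by the Ψ packaging signal with a partial gag region, and by the Rev response element for nuclear export of the unspliced genome. Downstream, a human U6 RNA polymerase III promoter drives the targeting spacer joined to the Streptococcus pyogenes Cas9 guide scaffold. A cPPT/CTS element aids nuclear import. An EF-1α core promoter with its intron A then expresses puromycin N-acetyltransferase for selecting transduced mammalian cells, and a WPRE enhances transcript expression. The cassette ends in a self-inactivating ΔU3 3' LTR.

The plasmid does not encode Cas9. It is meant to be packaged into lentivirus and delivered to cells that already express Cas9, or used alongside a separate Cas9 vector, to disrupt RPS6KC1 in knockout or loss-of-function studies.
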