Addgene plasmid #75978: RPS6KC1 gRNA (BRDN0001147352)
Purpose: 3rd generation lentiviral gRNA plasmid targeting human RPS6KC1
Depositing lab: John Doench & David Root. Depositing organization: Broad Institute. Publication: Optimized sgRNA design to maximize activity and minimize off-target effects of CRISPR-Cas9. Doench JG, Fusi N, Sullender M, Hegde M, Vaimberg EW, Donovan KF, Smith I, Tothova Z, Wilen C, Orchard R, Virgin HW, Listgarten J, Root DE. Nat Biotechnol. 2016 Jan 18. doi: 10.1038/nbt.3437. PubMed 26780180.
Backbone
  Vector backbone: lentiGuide-Puro
  Backbone manufacturer: Zhang Lab (Addgene plasmid # 52963)
  Vector type: Mammalian Expression, Lentiviral, CRISPR
  Selectable markers: Puromycin
Growth in bacteria
  Bacterial resistance: Ampicillin, 100 μg/mL
  Growth temperature: 37°C
  Growth strain: DH5alpha
  Copy number: High Copy
Gene/Insert
  Gene/Insert name: RPS6KC1 (alt names: RPS6KC1; NM_001136138.2)
  gRNA/shRNA sequence: GCCAAGATAGCTCTCCAAAG
  Species: H. sapiens (human)
  Entrez Gene: RPS6KC1 (a.k.a. RPK118, RSKL1, S6K-delta-1, S6PKh1, humS6PKh1)
  Promoter: hU6
  Cloning method: Unknown
  Sequencing primers: 5′ U6-F; 3′ pS2-R
Terms and licenses: Academic/Nonprofit Terms; Industry Terms: Not Available to Industry
Depositor comments: The gRNA was designed to target the following Genbank reference sequence(s): NM_001136138.2,NM_001287218.1,NM_001287219.1,NM_001287220.1,NM_001287221.1,NM_012424.4. Note that this plasmid does NOT contain Cas9. It should be used in conjunction with lentiCas9-Blast (Addgene #52962) or otherwise with cell lines already expressing Cas9. Browse the full kinome gRNA library at http://www.addgene.org/pooled-library/broadgpp-human-kinome/ or visit http://www.broadinstitute.org/rnai/public/ for detailed protocols and information.
How to cite: RPS6KC1 gRNA (BRDN0001147352) was a gift from John Doench & David Root (Addgene plasmid # 75978 ; http://n2t.net/addgene:75978 ; RRID:Addgene_75978)
