>Addgene plasmid #75978 | RPS6KC1 gRNA (BRDN0001147352) | depositor partial sequence | sequence record 143438 | Target Sequence
GCCAAGATAGCTCTCCAAAG
