>Addgene plasmid #75978 | RPS6KC1 gRNA (BRDN0001147352) | addgene partial sequence | sequence record 184943 | hU6-F
GTGACGTAGAAAGTAATAATTTCTTGGGTAGTTTGCAGTTTTAAAATTATGTTTTAAAATGGACTATCAT
ATGCTTACCGTAACTTGAAAGTATTTCGATTTCTTGGCTTTATATATCTTGTGGAAAGGACGAAACACCG
GCCAAGATAGCTCTCCAAAGGTTTTAGAGCTAGAAATAGCAAGTTAAAATAAGGCTAGTCCGTTATCAAC
TTGAAAAAGTGGCACCGAGTCGGTGCTTTTTTAAGCTTGGCGTAACTAGATCTTGAGACAAATGGCAGTA
TTCATCCACAATTTTAAAAGAAAAGGGGGGATTGGGGGGTACAGTGCAGGGGAAAGAATAGTAGACATAA
TAGCAACAGACATACAAACTAAAGAATTACAAAAACAAATTACAAAAATTCAAAATTTTCGGGTTTATTA
CAGGGACAGCAGAGATCCACTTTGGCGCCGGCTCGAGGGGGCCCGGGTGCAAAGATGGATAAAGTTTTAA
ACAGAGAGGAATCTTTGCAGCTAATGGACCTTCTAGGTCTTGAAAGGAGTGGGAATTGGCTCCGGTGCCC
GTCAGTGGGC
